Addgene plasmid #175924: pDL202
Purpose: pENTRY for Gateway LR reaction
Depositing lab: Nemo Peeters. Depositing organization: CNRS UMR 2594, INRA UMR 0441, Laboratoire des Interactions Plantes Micro-organismes (LIPM). Publication: An NLR integrated domain toolkit to identify plant pathogen effector targets. Landry D, Mila I, Sabbagh CRR, Zaffuto M, Pouzet C, Tremousaygue D, Dabos P, Deslandes L, Peeters N. Plant J. 2023 Sep;115(5):1443-1457. doi: 10.1111/tpj.16331. Epub 2023 Jul 24. PubMed 37248633.
Backbone
  Vector backbone: pDONOR207
  Vector type: pENTRY clone
Growth in bacteria
  Bacterial resistance: Gentamicin, 10 μg/mL
  Growth temperature: 37°C
  Growth strain: DH5alpha
  Copy number: High Copy
Gene/Insert
  Gene/Insert name: ID#68
  Species: Oryzae sativa
  Cloning method: Gateway Cloning
  Sequencing primers: 5′ n/a
Terms and licenses: Academic/Nonprofit Terms; Industry Terms: Not Available to Industry
Depositor comments: Please visit https://www.biorxiv.org/content/10.1101/2021.08.23.457316v2 for bioRxiv preprint.
How to cite: pDL202 was a gift from Nemo Peeters (Addgene plasmid # 175924 ; http://n2t.net/addgene:175924 ; RRID:Addgene_175924)
