[The description below was written by a language model from this plasmid's Addgene catalogue record and pLannotate feature annotations shown in this document.]
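Description:
pDL202 is a Gateway entry clone built in the pDONR207-type donor backbone (recorded as "pDONOR207") and intended as the substrate for an LR recombination reaction. The sequenced plasmid is about 4.1 kb and is maintained in E. coli at high copy through a ColE1/pUC-type origin. Selection is with gentamicin, conferred by the aacC1 gentamicin acetyltransferase gene, which is driven by the class 1 integron Pc promoter. The annotation also picks up two fragments of a kanamycin phosphotransferase gene flanking the gentamicin cassette. These look like remnants of a kanamycin marker interrupted by that cassette, and kanamycin is not listed as a selection for this plasmid. The rrnB T1 and T2 terminators lie upstream of the recombination cassette, where they insulate the insert from read-through transcription coming from the backbone.

The payload sits between attL1 and attL2, which bracket a region of roughly 700 bp. The record names the insert only as ID#68, from rice (Oryza sativa). No feature is annotated within this interval, and the record does not state which gene or protein the insert derives from. The associated publication describes a toolkit of NLR integrated domains for identifying plant pathogen effector targets, so ID#68 is presumably one integrated domain from that collection. The entry clone carries no promoter, tag or reporter for the insert. Expression elements are supplied by whichever attR-containing destination vector is chosen, into which LR Clonase transfers the insert directionally. This allows the same domain to be moved into different vectors, for example for protein interaction or in planta assays.
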