Features (pLannotate 1.2.2; 10 found; start..end, strand, type, name):
     28..127     +  protein_bind   attL1: mutant version of attL; recombination site for the Gateway® LR reaction LR Clonase™
    863..962     -  protein_bind   attL2: mutant version of attL; recombination site for the Gateway® LR reaction LR Clonase™
   1085..1711    +  CDS            KanR (fragment): aminoglycoside phosphotransferase; aph(3')-Ia; confers resistance to kanamycin in bacteria or G418 (Geneticin®) in eukaryotes
   1745..2278    -  CDS            GmR: gentamycin acetyltransferase; aacC1; confers resistance to gentamycin
   2467..2495    -  promoter       Pc promoter: intI1 (promoter lies within the coding sequence); class 1 integron promoter
   2473..2820    -  CDS            YPR2_ECOLX (fragment): Protein predicted: Swiss-Prot protein existence level 4. From Escherichia coli.
   2825..3009    +  CDS            KanR (fragment): aminoglycoside phosphotransferase; aph(3')-Ia; confers resistance to kanamycin in bacteria or G418 (Geneticin®) in eukaryotes
   3152..3740    +  rep_origin     ori: high-copy-number ColE1/pMB1/pBR322/pUC origin of replication
   3875..3902    -  terminator     rrnB T2 terminator: transcription terminator T2 from the E. coli rrnB gene
   4034..4077    +  terminator     rrnB T1 terminator: Escherichia coli rrnB; transcription terminator T1 from the E. coli rrnB gene
>Addgene plasmid #175924 | pDL202 | addgene full sequence | sequence record 375500 | Addgene NGS Result
GTTAACGCTAGCATGGATCTCGGGCCCCAAATAATGATTTTATTTTGACTGATAGTGACCTGTTCGTTGC
AACAAATTGATGAGCAATGCTTTTTTATAATGCCAACTTTGTACAAAAAAGCAGGCTTCGAAGGAGATAG
AACCATGGGGGAACAGTATGGTGATATTCTTACCGGCATTGAACACCTGTTGAACCTTCAAGAGATCATT
GGACAAATTGGAGCTGCTGCGGGTGCAGAGGAATCTGACAAGAGAGCCGCTGAGTTTGCGTTAAGTGATG
CCACTAAGAAGCATTCGAGGATTTCTAGATTCAACATACGATGGATTAATTGTGTTGAAGAAGATGTCAG
GGTTTCCAAGATTTCAGATTTACAAGGAATATCTTCAAGTTCAGATGAAGAAAAGCAAAAGGCTAATGAG
CCAAGTGGGACAGATATTACGATTGAGGACGAGTCGCCATTTTCTCACGAGCCAAATTATGATGTTCCAC
GGGCATACAAGGCAGAGATAGAAAGCGAAGAAGTTCCTCACGCGGAATTAGCAGATGCCTCTCGCACAAG
CGATTCAATCGACAATCGTCGACGGCAACGCCGGTCAATCGAGCCTTCTTTCTCCCGCGATCGCCTCAGC
CAGCCGAGGAAGCACTCGGTCGCGTCCGCCGTGCCAAAGTTCGGCGAGTGGGACTCGCCGCTCCGCCCGG
CAGACAACTACACAAGCATCTTTAACAGGGCGAGGGAAGAAAAGCGTAGTCAGGTAGAGAAGCCGTCGGT
GTTTGACAAGGATGACCTACTGGTTAGAAGAACCAGAAATCGCAACGACGGCCACGCCTCCACGAAATGC
TCCTGCTTTGGATGGTGCAAAGACCCAGCTTTCTTGTACAAAGTTGGCATTATAAGAAAGCATTGCTTAT
CAATTTGTTGCAACGAACAGGTCACTATCAGTCAAAATAAAATCATTATTTGCCATCCAGCTGCAGCTCT
GGCCCGTGTCTCAAAATCTCTGATGTTACATTGCACAAGATAAAAATATATCATCATGAACAATAAAACT
GTCTGCTTACATAAACAGTAATACAAGGGGTGTTATGAGCCATATTCAACGGGAAACGTCGAGGCCGCGA
TTAAATTCCAACATGGATGCTGATTTATATGGGTATAAATGGGCTCGCGATAATGTCGGGCAATCAGGTG
CGACAATCTATCGCTTGTATGGGAAGCCCGATGCGCCAGAGTTGTTTCTGAAACATGGCAAAGGTAGCGT
TGCCAATGATGTTACAGATGAGATGGTCAGACTAAACTGGCTGACGGAATTTATGCCTCTTCCGACCATC
AAGCATTTTATCCGTACTCCTGATGATGCATGGTTACTCACCACTGCGATCCCCGGAAAAACAGCATTCC
AGGTATTAGAAGAATATCCTGATTCAGGTGAAAATATTGTTGATGCGCTGGCAGTGTTCCTGCGCCGGTT
GCATTCGATTCCTGTTTGTAATTGTCCTTTTAACAGCGATCGCGTATTTCGTCTCGCTCAGGCGCAATCA
CGAATGAATAACGGTTTGGTTGATGCGAGTGATTTTGATGACGAGCGTAATGGCTGGCCTGTTGAACAAG
TCTGGAAAGAAATGCATAAACTTTTGCCATTCTCACCGGATTCAGTCGTCACTCATGGTGATTTCTCACT
TGATAACCTTATTTTTGACGAGGGGAAATTAGGCCGGGAAGCCGATCTCGGCTTGAACGAATTGTTAGGT
GGCGGTACTTGGGTCGATATCAAAGTGCATCACTTCTTCCCGTATGCCCAACTTTGTATAGAGAGCCACT
GCGGGATCGTCACCGTAATCTGCTTGCACGTAGATCACATAAGCACCAAGCGCGTTGGCCTCATGCTTGA
GGAGATTGATGAGCGCGGTGGCAATGCCCTGCCTCCGGTGCTCGCCGGAGACTGCGAGATCATAGATATA
GATCTCACTACGCGGCTGCTCAAACTTGGGCAGAACGTAAGCCGCGAGAGCGCCAACAACCGCTTCTTGG
TCGAAGGCAGCAAGCGCGATGAATGTCTTACTACGGAGCAAGTTCCCGAGGTAATCGGAGTCCGGCTGAT
GTTGGGAGTAGGTGGCTACGTCTCCGAACTCACGACCGAAAAGATCAAGAGCAGCCCGCATGGATTTGAC
TTGGTCAGGGCCGAGCCTACATGTGCGAATGATGCCCATACTTGAGCCACCTAACTTTGTTTTAGGGCGA
CTGCCCTGCTGCGTAACATCGTTGCTGCTGCGTAACATCGTTGCTGCTCCATAACATCAAACATCGACCC
ACGGCGTAACGCGCTTGCTGCTTGGATGCCCGAGGCATAGACTGTACAAAAAAACAGTCATAACAAGCCA
TGAAAACCGCCACTGCGCCGTTACCACCGCTGCGTTCGGTCAAGGTTCTGGACCAGTTGCGTGAGCGCAT
ACGCTACTTGCATTACAGTTTACGAACCGAACAGGCTTATGTCAACTGGGTTCGTGCCTTCATCCGTTTC
CACGGTGTGCGTCACCCGGCAACCTTGGGCAGCAGCGAAGTCGAGGCATTTCTGTCCTGGCTGGCGAACG
AGCGCAAGGTTTCGGTCTCCACGCATCGTCAGGCATTGGCGGCCTTGCTGTTCTTCTACGGCAAGGTGCT
GTGCACGGATCTGCCCTGGCTTCAGGAGATCGGAAGACCTCGGCCGTCGCGGCGCTTGCCGGTGGTGCTG
ACCCCGGATGAAGTGGTTCGCATCCTCGGTTTTCTGGAAGGCGAGCATCGTTTGTTCGCCCAGGACTCTA
GCTATAGTTCTAGTGGTTGGCTACTAATAGGTTGTATTGATGTTGGACGAGTCGGAATCGCAGACCGATA
CCAGGATCTTGCCATCCTATGGAACTGCCTCGGTGAGTTTTCTCCTTCATTACAGAAACGGCTTTTTCAA
AAATATGGTATTGATAATCCTGATATGAATAAATTGCAGTTTCATTTGATGCTCGATGAGTTTTTCTAAT
CAGAATTGGTTAATTGGTTGTAACACTGGCAGAGCATTACGCTGACTTGACGGGACGGCGCAAGCTCATG
ACCAAAATCCCTTAACGTGAGTTTTCGTTCCACTGAGCGTCAGACCCCGTAGAAAAGATCAAAGGATCTT
CTTGAGATCCTTTTTTTCTGCGCGTAATCTGCTGCTTGCAAACAAAAAAACCACCGCTACCAGCGGTGGT
TTGTTTGCCGGATCAAGAGCTACCAACTCTTTTTCCGAAGGTAACTGGCTTCAGCAGAGCGCAGATACCA
AATACTGTTCTTCTAGTGTAGCCGTAGTTAGGCCACCACTTCAAGAACTCTGTAGCACCGCCTACATACC
TCGCTCTGCTAATCCTGTTACCAGTGGCTGCTGCCAGTGGCGATAAGTCGTGTCTTACCGGGTTGGACTC
AAGACGATAGTTACCGGATAAGGCGCAGCGGTCGGGCTGAACGGGGGGTTCGTGCACACAGCCCAGCTTG
GAGCGAACGACCTACACCGAACTGAGATACCTACAGCGTGAGCTATGAGAAAGCGCCACGCTTCCCGAAG
GGAGAAAGGCGGACAGGTATCCGGTAAGCGGCAGGGTCGGAACAGGAGAGCGCACGAGGGAGCTTCCAGG
GGGAAACGCCTGGTATCTTTATAGTCCTGTCGGGTTTCGCCACCTCTGACTTGAGCGTCGATTTTTGTGA
TGCTCGTCAGGGGGGCGGAGCCTATGGAAAAACGCCAGCAACGCGGCCTTTTTACGGTTCCTGGCCTTTT
GCTGGCCTTTTGCTCACATGTTCTTTCCTGCGTTATCCCCTGATTCTGTGGATAACCGTATTACCGCTAG
CCAGGAAGAGTTTGTAGAAACGCAAAAAGGCCATCCGTCAGGATGGCCTTCTGCTTAGTTTGATGCCTGG
CAGTTTATGGCGGGCGTCCTGCCCGCCACCCTCCGGGCCGTTGCTTCACAACGTTCAAATCCGCTCCCGG
CGGATTTGTCCTACTCAGGAGAGCGTTCACCGACAAACAACAGATAAAACGAAAGGCCCAGTCTTCCGAC
TGAGCCTTTCGTTTTATTTGATGCCTGGCAGTTCCCTACTCTCGC
